>Addgene plasmid #20787 | pCMV5 Flag p38 alpha(agf) | depositor partial sequence | sequence record 9677 | Author sequence
AAGCTTCGGCAGCCAACATGGACTATAAGGACGATGATGACAAAATGTCGCAGGAGAGGCCCACGTTCTA
CCGGCAGGAGCTGAACAAGACCATCTGGGAGGTGCCCGAACGATACCAGAACCTGTCCCCGGTGGGCTCG
GGCGCCTATGGCTCGGTGTGTGCTGCTTTTGATACAAAGACGGGGCATCGTGTGGCAGTTAAGAAGCTGT
CGAGACCGTTTCAGTCCATCATTCACGCCAAAAGGACCTACCGAGAGTTGCGTCTGCTGAAGCACATGAA
ACACGAAAATGTGATTGGTCTGTTGGATGTGTTCACACCCGCAAGGTCACTGGAGGAATTCAATGACGTG
TACCTGGTGACCCATCTCATGGGGGCGGACCTGAACAACATCGTGAAGTGCCAGAAGCTGACCGACGACC
ACGTTCAGTTTCTCATCTACCAGATCCTCCGAGGGCTGAAGTATATACATTCGGCTGACATAATTCACAG
GGACCTAAAGCCCAGCAACCTAGCTGTGAACGAAGACTGTGAGCTCAAGATTCTGGATTTTGGGCTGGCT
CGGCACACTGATGATGAGATGGCAGGCTTCGTGGCTACCAGGTGGTACCGAGCCCCAGAGATCATGCTGA
ATTGGATGCACTATAACCAGACAGTGGATATTTGGTCCGTGGGCTGCATCATGGCTGAGCTGTTGACCGG
AAGAACGTTGTTTCCTGGTACAGACCATATTGATCAGTTGAAGCTCATTTTAAGACTCGTTGGAACCCCA
GGGGCTGAGCTTCTGAAGAAAATCTCCTCAGAGTCTGCAAGAAACTACATTCAGTCTCTGGCCCAGATGC
CGAAGATGAACTTCGCAAATGTATTTATTGGTGCCAATCCCCTGGCTGTCGACCTACTGGAGAAGATGCT
CGTTTTGGACTCAGATAAGAGGATCACAGCAGCCCAAGCTCTTGCGCATGCCTACTTTGCTCAGTACCAC
GACCCTGATGATGAGCCTGTTGCTGACCCTTATGACCAGTCCTTTGAAAGCAGGGACCTTCTCATAGATG
AGTGGAAGAGCCTGACCTATGATGAAGTCATCAGCTTTGTGCCACCACCCCTTGACCAAGAAGAAATGGA
GTCCTGAGCACCTGGTCTAGA
