>Addgene plasmid #20787 | pCMV5 Flag p38 alpha(agf) | addgene partial sequence | sequence record 26678 | 20787 with CMV-F
AGCTCGTTTAGTGAACCGTCAGAATTCAGATCTGGTACCACGCGTATCGATAAGCTTCGGCAGCCAACAT
GGACTATAAGGACGATGATGACAAAATGTCGCAGGAGAGGCCCACGTTCTACCGGCAGGAGCTGAACAAG
ACCATCTGGGAGGTGCCCGAACGATACCAGAACCTGTCCCCGGTGGGCTCGGGCGCCTATGGCTCGGTGT
GTGCTGCTTTTGATACAAAGACGGGGCATCGTGTGGCAGTTAAGAAGCTGTCGAGACCGTTTCAGTCCAT
CATTCACGCCAAAAGGACCTACCGAGAGTTGCGTCTGCTGAAGCACATGAAACACGAAAATGTGATTGGT
CTGTTGGATGTGTTCACACCCGCAAGGTCACTGGAGGAATTCAATGACGTGTACCTGGTGACCCATCTCA
TGGGGGCGGACCTGAACAACATCGTGAAGTGCCAGAAGCTGACCGACGACCACGTTCAGTTTCTCATCTA
CCAGATCCTCCGAGGGCTGAAGTATATACATTCGGCTGACATAATTCACAGGGACCTAAAGCCCAGCAAC
CTAGCTGTGAACGAAGACTGTGAGCTCAAGATTCTGGATTTTGGGCTGGCTCGGCACACTGATGATGAGA
TGGCAGGCTTCGTGGCTACCANGTGGTACCGAGCCCCAGAGATCATGCTGAATTGNATGCACTATAACCA
GACAGTGGNTATTTGGTCCGTGGGCTGCATCATGGNT
