[The description below was written by a language model from this plasmid's Addgene catalogue record.]
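Description:
pCMV5 Flag p38 alpha(agf) is a mammalian expression plasmid built on the pCMV5 backbone (about 4.7 kb without insert). It carries a mutant form of mouse p38 alpha MAP kinase (Mapk14). The plasmid is maintained in E. coli as a high-copy construct under ampicillin selection. The record lists no mammalian selection marker, so it is best regarded as a transient transfection vector. No feature table is provided, so the promoter is not explicitly annotated. The backbone name and the CMV forward sequencing primer both indicate that expression is driven by the cytomegalovirus immediate-early promoter typical of pCMV vectors.

The insert of roughly 1.1 kb was cloned between HindIII and XbaI sites, both of which remain intact. It encodes p38 alpha with an N-terminal Flag epitope, which allows the exogenous protein to be detected or immunoprecipitated with anti-Flag antibodies and distinguished from endogenous p38. The "agf" designation refers to the altered activation-loop motif: Thr180 is replaced by alanine and Tyr182 by phenylalanine, converting the Thr-Gly-Tyr dual phosphorylation site to Ala-Gly-Phe. Upstream MAP kinase kinases activate p38 by phosphorylating these two residues, so the mutant cannot be phosphorylated there and cannot be activated.

Constructs of this type commonly serve as a non-activatable control alongside wild-type Flag-p38, or as an interfering mutant in studies of p38 signalling. This fits the associated publication, which examined p38 activation by pro-inflammatory cytokines and environmental stress. The wild-type p38 alpha cDNA from which the mutant was derived came from another laboratory.
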