Addgene plasmid #20787: pCMV5 Flag p38 alpha(agf)
Depositing lab: Roger Davis. Depositing organization: University of Massachusetts, Worcester. Publication: Pro-inflammatory cytokines and environmental stress cause p38 mitogen-activated protein kinase activation by dual phosphorylation on tyrosine and threonine. Raingeaud J, Gupta S, Rogers JS, Dickens M, Han J, Ulevitch RJ, Davis RJ. J Biol Chem. 1995 Mar 31. 270(13):7420-6. 10.1074/jbc.270.13.7420 PubMed 7535770.
Backbone
  Vector backbone: pCMV5
  Backbone manufacturer: Dr. David Russell, UTSW
  Backbone size w/o insert (bp): 4657
  Vector type: Mammalian Expression
Growth in bacteria
  Bacterial resistance: Ampicillin, 100 μg/mL
  Growth temperature: 37°C
  Growth strain: DH5alpha
  Copy number: High Copy
Gene/Insert
  Gene/Insert name: pCMV5 Flag p38 alpha (agf) (alt name: MapK14)
  Species: M. musculus (mouse)
  Insert size (bp): 1127
  Mutation: replaced Thr180 and Tyr182 with Ala and Phe, respectively
  GenBank ID: NM_011951
  Entrez Gene: Mapk14 (a.k.a. CSBP2, Crk1, Csbp1, Mxi2, PRKM14, PRKM15, p38, p38-alpha, p38MAPK, p38a, p38alpha)
  Tag / fusion protein: Flag (N terminal on insert)
  Cloning method: Restriction Enzyme; 5′ cloning site Hind III (not destroyed); 3′ cloning site Xba I (not destroyed)
  Sequencing primers: 5′ CMV F
Resource information
  A portion of this plasmid was derived from a plasmid made by: original wild-type p38 alpha insert provided by Jiahuai Han and Richard J. Ulevitch, "A Map Kinase Targeted by Endotoxin and Hyperosmolarity in Mammalian Cells", (Science,vol.265, pg806)
Terms and licenses: Academic/Nonprofit Terms; Industry Terms: Not Available to Industry
How to cite: pCMV5 Flag p38 alpha(agf) was a gift from Roger Davis (Addgene plasmid # 20787 ; http://n2t.net/addgene:20787 ; RRID:Addgene_20787)
